>Addgene plasmid #224284 | pcDNA3.1(+) K-Ras(G12C) | addgene full sequence | sequence record 445661 | Addgene NGS Result
GACGGATCGGGAGATCTCCCGATCCCCTATGGTGCACTCTCAGTACAATCTGCTCTGATGCCGCATAGTT
AAGCCAGTATCTGCTCCCTGCTTGTGTGTTGGAGGTCGCTGAGTAGTGCGCGAGCAAAATTTAAGCTACA
ACAAGGCAAGGCTTGACCGACAATTGCATGAAGAATCTGCTTAGGGTTAGGCGTTTTGCGCTGCTTCGCG
ATGTACGGGCCAGATATACGCGTTGACATTGATTATTGACTAGTTATTAATAGTAATCAATTACGGGGTC
ATTAGTTCATAGCCCATATATGGAGTTCCGCGTTACATAACTTACGGTAAATGGCCCGCCTGGCTGACCG
CCCAACGACCCCCGCCCATTGACGTCAATAATGACGTATGTTCCCATAGTAACGCCAATAGGGACTTTCC
ATTGACGTCAATGGGTGGAGTATTTACGGTAAACTGCCCACTTGGCAGTACATCAAGTGTATCATATGCC
AAGTACGCCCCCTATTGACGTCAATGACGGTAAATGGCCCGCCTGGCATTATGCCCAGTACATGACCTTA
TGGGACTTTCCTACTTGGCAGTACATCTACGTATTAGTCATCGCTATTACCATGGTGATGCGGTTTTGGC
AGTACATCAATGGGCGTGGATAGCGGTTTGACTCACGGGGATTTCCAAGTCTCCACCCCATTGACGTCAA
TGGGAGTTTGTTTTGGCACCAAAATCAACGGGACTTTCCAAAATGTCGTAACAACTCCGCCCCATTGACG
CAAATGGGCGGTAGGCGTGTACGGTGGGAGGTCTATATAAGCAGAGCTCTCTGGCTAACTAGAGAACCCA
CTGCTTACTGGCTTATCGAAATTAATACGACTCACTATAGGGAGACCCAAGCTGGCTAGCGTTTAAACTT
AAGCTTGCCACCATGACTGAATATAAACTTGTGGTAGTTGGAGCTTGTGGCGTAGGCAAGAGTGCCTTGA
CGATACAGCTAATTCAGAATCATTTTGTGGACGAATATGATCCAACAATAGAGGATTCCTACAGGAAGCA
AGTAGTAATTGATGGAGAAACCTGTCTCTTGGATATTCTCGACACAGCAGGTCAAGAGGAGTACAGTGCA
ATGAGGGACCAGTACATGAGGACTGGGGAGGGCTTTCTTTGTGTATTTGCCATAAATAATACTAAATCAT
TTGAAGATATTCACCATTATAGAGAACAAATTAAAAGAGTTAAGGACTCTGAAGATGTACCTATGGTCCT
AGTAGGAAATAAATGTGATTTGCCTTCTAGAACAGTAGACACAAAACAGGCTCAGGACTTAGCAAGAAGT
TATGGAATTCCTTTTATTGAAACATCAGCAAAGACAAGACAGGGTGTTGATGATGCCTTCTATACATTAG
TTCGAGAAATTCGAAAACATAAAGAAAAGATGAGCAAAGATGGTAAAAAGAAGAAAAAGAAGTCAAAGAC
AAAGTGTGTAATTATGTAAACCCGCTGATCAGCCTCGACTGTGCCTTCTAGTTGCCAGCCATCTGTTGTT
TGCCCCTCCCCCGTGCCTTCCTTGACCCTGGAAGGTGCCACTCCCACTGTCCTTTCCTAATAAAATGAGG
AAATTGCATCGCATTGTCTGAGTAGGTGTCATTCTATTCTGGGGGGTGGGGTGGGGCAGGACAGCAAGGG
GGAGGATTGGGAAGACAATAGCAGGCATGCTGGGGATGCGGTGGGCTCTATGGCTTCTGAGGCGGAAAGA
ACCAGCTGGGGCTCTAGGGGGTATCCCC
[124 nt withheld, positions 1779-1902]
C
[91 nt withheld, positions 1904-1994]
A
[49 nt withheld, positions 1996-2044]
CCTTTGACGTTGGAGTCCACGTTCTTT
[37 nt withheld, positions 2072-2108]
ACCCTATCTCGGTCTATTCTTTTGATTTATAAGGGATTTTGCCGATTTCGGCCTATTGGTTAAAAAATGA
GCTGATTTAACAAAAATTTAACGCGAATTAATTCTGTGGAATGTGTGTCAGTTAGGGTGTGGAAAGTCCC
CAGGCTCCCCAGCAGGCAGAAGTATGCAAAGCATGCATCTCAATTAGTCAGCAACCAGGTGTGGAAAGTC
CCCAGGCTCCCCAGCAGGCAGAAGTATGCAAAGCATGCATCTCAATTAGTCAGCAACCATAGTCCCGCCC
CTAACTCCGCCCATCCCGCCCCTAACTCCGCCCAGTTCCGCCCATTCTCCGCCCCATGGCTGACTAATTT
TTTTTATTTATGCAGAGGCCGAGGCCGCCTCTGCCTCTGAGCTATTCCAGAAGTAGTGAGGAGGCTTTTT
TGGAGGCCTAGGCTTTTGCAAAAAGCTCCCGGGAGCTTGTATATCCATTTTCGGATCTGATCAAGAGACA
GGATGAGGATCGTTTCGCATGATTGAACAAGATGGATTGCACGCAGGTTCTCCGGCCGCTTGGGTGGAGA
GGCTATTCGGCTATGACTGGGCACAACAGACAATCGGCTGCTCTGATGCCGCCGTGTTCCGGCTGTCAGC
GCAGGGGCGCCCGGTTCTTTTTGTCAAGACCGACCTGTCCGGTGCCCTGAATGAACTGCAGGACGAGGCA
GCGCGGCTATCGTGGCTGGCCACGACGGGCGTTCCTTGCGCAGCTGTGCTCGACGTTGTCACTGAAGCGG
GAAGGGACTGGCTGCTATTGGGCGAAGTGCCGGGGCAGGATCTCCTGTCATCTCACCTTGCTCCTGCCGA
GAAAGTATCCATCATGGCTGATGCAATGCGGCGGCTGCATACGCTTGATCCGGCTACCTGCCCATTCGAC
CACCAAGCGAAACATCGCATCGAGCGAGCACGTACTCGGATGGAAGCCGGTCTTGTCGATCAGGATGATC
TGGACGAAGAGCATCAGGGGCTCGCGCCAGCCGAACTGTTCGCCAGGCTCAAGGCGCGCATGCCCGACGG
CGAGGATCTCGTCGTGACCCATGGCGATGCCTGCTTGCCGAATATCATGGTGGAAAATGGCCGCTTTTCT
GGATTCATCGACTGTGGCCGGCTGGGTGTGGCGGACCGCTATCAGGACATAGCGTTGGCTACCCGTGATA
TTGCTGAAGAGCTTGGCGGCGAATGGGCTGACCGCTTCCTCGTGCTTTACGGTATCGCCGCTCCCGATTC
GCAGCGCATCGCCTTCTATCGCCTTCTTGACGAGTTCTTCTGAGCGGGACTCTGGGGTTCGAAATGACCG
ACCAAGCGACGCCCAACCTGCCATCACGAGATTTCGATTCCACCGCCGCCTTCTATGAAAGGTTGGGCTT
CGGAATCGTTTTCCGGGACGCCGGCTGGATGATCCTCCAGCGCGGGGATCTCATGCTGGAGTTCTTCGCC
CACCCCAACTTGTTTATTGCAGCTTATAATGGTTACAAATAAAGCAATAGCATCACAAATTTCACAAATA
AAGCATTTTTTTCACTGCATTCTAGTTGTGGTTTGTCCAAACTCATCAATGTATCTTATCATGTCTGTAT
ACCGTCGACCTCTAGCTAGAGCTTGGCGTAATCATGGTCATAGCTGTTTCCTGTGTGAAATTGTTATCCG
CTCACAATTCCACACAACATACGAGCCGGAAGCATAAAGTGTAAAGCCTGGGGTGCCTAATGAGTGAGCT
AACTCACATTAATTGCGTTGCGCTCACTGCCCGCTTTCCAGTCGGGAAACCTGTCGTGCCAGCTGCATTA
ATGAATCGGCCAACGCGCGGGGAGAGGCGGTTTGCGTATTGGGCGCTCTTCCGCTTCCTCGCTCACTGAC
TCGCTGCGCTCGGTCGTTCGGCTGCGGCGAGCGGTATCAGCTCACTCAAAGGCGGTAATACGGTTATCCA
CAGAATCAGGGGATAACGCAGGAAAGAACATGTGAGCAAAAGGCCAGCAAAAGGCCAGGAACCGTAAAAA
GGCCGCGTTGCTGGCGTTTTTCCATAGGCTCCGCCCCCCTGACGAGCATCACAAAAATCGACGCTCAAGT
CAGAGGTGGCGAAACCCGACAGGACTATAAAGATACCAGGCGTTTCCCCCTGGAAGCTCCCTCGTGCGCT
CTCCTGTTCCGACCCTGCCGCTTACCGGATACCTGTCCGCCTTTCTCCCTTCGGGAAGCGTGGCGCTTTC
TCATAGCTCACGCTGTAGGTATCTCAGTTCGGTGTAGGTCGTTCGCTCCAAGCTGGGCTGTGTGCACGAA
CCCCCCGTTCAGCCCGACCGCTGCGCCTTATCCGGTAACTATCGTCTTGAGTCCAACCCGGTAAGACACG
ACTTATCGCCACTGGCAGCAGCCACTGGTAACAGGATTAGCAGAGCGAGGTATGTAGGCGGTGCTACAGA
GTTCTTGAAGTGGTGGCCTAACTACGGCTACACTAGAAGAACAGTATTTGGTATCTGCGCTCTGCTGAAG
CCAGTTACCTTCGGAAAAAGAGTTGGTAGCTCTTGATCCGGCAAACAAACCACCGCTGGTAGCGGTGGTT
TTTTTGTTTGCAAGCAGCAGATTACGCGCAGAAAAAAAGGATCTCAAGAAGATCCTTTGATCTTTTCTAC
GGGGTCTGACGCTCAGTGGAACGAAAACTCACGTTAAGGGATTTTGGTCATGAGATTATCAAAAAGGATC
TTCACCTAGATCCTTTTAAATTAAAAATGAAGTTTTAAATCAATCTAAAGTATATATGAGTAAACTTGGT
CTGACAGTTACCAATGCTTAATCAGTGAGGCACCTATCTCAGCGATCTGTCTATTTCGTTCATCCATAGT
TGCCTGACTCCCCGTCGTGTAGATAACTACGATACGGGAGGGCTTACCATCTGGCCCCAGTGCTGCAATG
ATACCGCGAGACCCACGCTCACCGGCTCCAGATTTATCAGCAATAAACCAGCCAGCCGGAAGGGCCGAGC
GCAGAAGTGGTCCTGCAACTTTATCCGCCTCCATCCAGTCTATTAATTGTTGCCGGGAAGCTAGAGTAAG
TAGTTCGCCAGTTAATAGTTTGCGCAACGTTGTTGCCATTGCTACAGGCATCGTGGTGTCACGCTCGTCG
TTTGGTATGGCTTCATTCAGCTCCGGTTCCCAACGATCAAGGCGAGTTACATGATCCCCCATGTTGTGCA
AAAAAGCGGTTAGCTCCTTCGGTCCTCCGATCGTTGTCAGAAGTAAGTTGGCCGCAGTGTTATCACTCAT
GGTTATGGCAGCACTGCATAATTCTCTTACTGTCATGCCATCCGTAAGATGCTTTTCTGTGACTGGTGAG
TACTCAACCAAGTCATTCTGAGAATAGTGTATGCGGCGACCGAGTTGCTCTTGCCCGGCGTCAATACGGG
ATAATACCGCGCCACATAGCAGAACTTTAAAAGTGCTCATCATTGGAAAACGTTCTTCGGGGCGAAAACT
CTCAAGGATCTTACCGCTGTTGAGATCCAGTTCGATGTAACCCACTCGTGCACCCAACTGATCTTCAGCA
TCTTTTACTTTCACCAGCGTTTCTGGGTGAGCAAAAACAGGAAGGCAAAATGCCGCAAAAAAGGGAATAA
GGGCGACACGGAAATGTTGAATACTCATACTCTTCCTTTTTCAATATTATTGAAGCATTTATCAGGGTTA
TTGTCTCATGAGCGGATACATATTTGAATGTATTTAGAAAAATAAACAAATAGGGGTTCCGCGCACATTT
CCCCGAAAAGTGCCACCTGACGTC
Features (pLannotate 1.2.2; 20 found; start..end, strand, type, name):
     28..80      -  misc_feature   bom (fragment): basis of mobility region from pBR322
    235..614     +  enhancer       CMV enhancer: human cytomegalovirus immediate early enhancer
    615..818     +  promoter       CMV promoter: human cytomegalovirus (CMV) immediate early promoter
    814..847     +  LTR            5' LTR (truncated) (fragment): truncated 5' long terminal repeat (LTR) from HIV-1
    863..881     +  promoter       T7 promoter: promoter for bacteriophage T7 RNA polymerase
    923..1489    +  CDS            K-Ras: human small GTPase proto-oncoprotein
   1509..1733    +  polyA_signal   bGH poly(A) signal: bovine growth hormone polyadenylation signal
   1737..1758    +  promoter       SV40 promoter (fragment): SV40 enhancer and early promoter
   1779..2207    +  rep_origin     f1 ori (sequence partly withheld): f1 bacteriophage origin of replication; arrow indicates direction of (+) strand synthesis
   2221..2550    +  promoter       SV40 promoter: SV40 enhancer and early promoter
   2617..3408    +  CDS            neo: KKA2_KLEPN - Also known as kan, nptII. Experimental evidence at protein level: Swiss-Prot protein existence level 1. Resistance to kanamycin, neomycin, paromomycin, ribostamycin, butirosin and gentamicin B. From Klebsiella pneumoniae.
   3432..3590    +  CDS            ble (fragment): BLE_KLEPN - Experimental evidence at protein level: Swiss-Prot protein existence level 1. Binding protein with a strong affinity to the bleomycin family of antibiotics. Binds to CL990; an antimitotic-antibiotic compound. From Klebsiella pneumoniae.
   3585..3706    +  polyA_signal   SV40 poly(A) signal: SV40 polyadenylation signal
   3779..3795    -  protein_bind   lac operator: The lac repressor binds to the lac operator to inhibit transcription in E. coli. This inhibition can be relieved by adding lactose or isopropyl-β-D-thiogalactopyranoside (IPTG). lac repressor encoded by lacI
   3803..3833    -  promoter       lac promoter: promoter for the E. coli lac operon
   3848..3869    -  protein_bind   CAP binding site: CAP binding activates transcription in the presence of cAMP. E. coli catabolite activator protein
   3882..3974    -  CDS            lacI (fragment): lac repressor; lacI; The lac repressor binds to the lac operator to inhibit transcription in E. coli. This inhibition can be relieved by adding lactose or isopropyl-β-D-thiogalactopyranoside (IPTG).
   4157..4745    -  rep_origin     ori: high-copy-number ColE1/pMB1/pBR322/pUC origin of replication
   4916..5776    -  CDS            AmpR: β-lactamase; bla; confers resistance to ampicillin, carbenicillin, and related antibiotics
   5777..5881    -  promoter       AmpR promoter: bla
