[The description below was written by a language model from this plasmid's Addgene catalogue record and pLannotate feature annotations shown in this document.]
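Description:
pcDNA3.1(+) K-Ras(G12C) is a mammalian expression plasmid built on the pcDNA3.1(+) backbone for transient or stable expression of human K-Ras carrying the oncogenic G12C substitution. In bacteria it is propagated through a high-copy ColE1/pUC-type origin and selected with ampicillin via the β-lactamase gene and its native promoter. An f1 bacteriophage origin is also present, which allows single-stranded DNA production. The sequenced record is about 5.9 kb.

The synthesized K-Ras coding sequence (567 nt in the annotation; the record does not specify the splice isoform, and no epitope tag or reporter is annotated) sits downstream of the human cytomegalovirus immediate-early enhancer and promoter, which drive strong constitutive transcription in most mammalian cell lines. The transcript is terminated by the bovine growth hormone polyadenylation signal. A T7 promoter lies between the CMV promoter and the insert and can be used for in vitro transcription or as a sequencing primer site. A second cassette, made up of the SV40 early promoter, the neomycin phosphotransferase gene and the SV40 poly(A) signal, permits G418 selection of stably transfected cells. The short annotated hits to an HIV-1 LTR, ble, lacI, bom and lac promoter/operator elements are fragments typical of automated annotation of this backbone, not functional modules.

The stated purpose is cell transfection and expression of K-Ras(G12C). This mutant introduces a cysteine at codon 12 that is the target of covalent Ras inhibitors, and the plasmid was deposited with a study on targeting Ras-, Rho- and Rab-family GTPases through a conserved cryptic pocket.
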