Addgene plasmid #224284: pcDNA3.1(+) K-Ras(G12C)
Purpose: Cell transfection and expression of K-Ras (G12C)
Depositing lab: Kevan Shokat. Depositing organization: University of California, San Francisco (UCSF). Publication: Targeting Ras-, Rho-, and Rab-family GTPases via a conserved cryptic pocket. Morstein J, Bowcut V, Fernando M, Yang Y, Zhu L, Jenkins ML, Evans JT, Guiley KZ, Peacock DM, Krahnke S, Lin Z, Taran KA, Huang BJ, Stephen AG, Burke JE, Lightstone FC, Shokat KM. Cell. 2024 Sep 6:S0092-8674(24)00908-5. doi: 10.1016/j.cell.2024.08.017. PubMed 39255801.
Backbone
  Vector backbone: pcDNA3.1(+)
  Vector type: Mammalian Expression
Growth in bacteria
  Bacterial resistance: Ampicillin, 100 μg/mL
  Growth temperature: 37°C
  Growth strain: DH5alpha
  Copy number: Unknown
Gene/Insert
  Gene/Insert name: K-Ras
  Species: H. sapiens (human)
  Mutation: G12C
  Entrez Gene: KRAS (a.k.a. 'C-K-RAS, C-K-RAS, CFC2, K-RAS2A, K-RAS2B, K-RAS4A, K-RAS4B, K-Ras, K-Ras 2, KI-RAS, KRAS1, KRAS2, NS, NS3, OES, RALD, RASK2, c-Ki-ras, c-Ki-ras2)
  Cloning method: Gene Synthesis
Terms and licenses: Academic/Nonprofit Terms; Industry Terms: Not Available to Industry
How to cite: pcDNA3.1(+) K-Ras(G12C) was a gift from Kevan Shokat (Addgene plasmid # 224284 ; http://n2t.net/addgene:224284 ; RRID:Addgene_224284)
